>Addgene plasmid #62020 | NKP64 GFP (1007) | addgene partial sequence | sequence record 102433 | CMV-F 5'-CGCAAATGGGCGGTAGGCGTG-3'
CAGATCCGCTAGCGCTACCGGACTCAGATCTATGACCGCGGCCGCCGCCTCCAACTGGGGGCTGATCACG
AACATCGTGAACAGCATCGTAGGGGTCAGTGTCCTCACCATGCCCTTCTGCTTCAAACAGTGCGGCATCG
TCCTGGGGGCGCTGCTCTTGGTCTTCTGCTCATGGATGACGCACCAGTCGTGCATGTTCTTGGTGAAGTC
GGCCAGCCTGAGCAAGCGGAGGACCTACGCCGGCCTGGCATTCCACGCCTACGGGAAGGCAGGCAAGATG
CTGGTGGAGACCAGCATGATCGGGCTGATGCTGGGCACCTGCATCGCCTTCTACGTCGTGATCGGCGACT
TGGGGTCCAACTTCTTTGCCCGGCTGTTCGGGTTTCAGGTGGGCGGCACCTTCCGCATGTTCCTGCTGTT
CGCCGTGTCGCTGTGCATCGTGCTCCCGCTCAGCCTGCAGCGGAACATGATGGCCTCCATCCAGTCCTTC
AGCGCCATGGCCCTCCTCTTCTACACCGTGTTCATGTTCGTGATCGTGCTCTCCTCTCTCAAGCACGGCC
TCTTCAGTGGGCAGTGGCTGCGGCGGGTCAGCTACGTCCGCTGGGAGGGCGTCTTCCGCTGCATCCCCAT
CTTCGGCATGTCCTTCGCCTGCCAGTCCCAGGTGCTGCCCACCTACGACAGCCTGGATGAGCCGTCAGTG
AAAACCATGAGCTCCATATTTGCTTCCTCCCTTAATGTGGTCACCACCTTCTACGTCATGGTGG
