>Addgene plasmid #62020 | NKP64 GFP (1007) | addgene partial sequence | sequence record 102730 | C-ter-GFP 5'-CTCCTCGCCCTTGCTCAC-3'
CGTCGACAAGGGGAGCAAGGGAGATAAAACGGTAATCACAAGCCATGTGACGATGCCGCAGGTGTTTAAA
GGGGAGTAAGGCAGATAAAAGGTTCCCAGAAAGCAAGCTGCTGATGGGAAGGGAGCAGAAAGCTCTCCGA
GGGGTCTGCTCAGCAGGCGGCTGGAAAGAGAAGGGGGGCCTGGCAGGGCTCCCGAGGATGACCTGGGCAT
CACCCCAGGGCTGGGGGAGGGGGCTGCCGCTCCCTGGGCCTGAGGCAGGCGGCTGTAGGGCGGAGGCCTT
ACCCTCCAGCTGGCTGGCCGCCTGGTTTCCACCCGCTCGCTCCACGTCCCTCTGCTCGCGAGGCTCGGGC
GGCAGCCCAGGCCCTGGAGCCGGCTTCTCCGCTGGGAGGGGAGGCTTCCCACCGTGGTCGCTGTCCTCTG
CGGGCTGCCCTGTGTCCCCGGCGGCGTTGCCTGGCGGCGGTCCCCCCTTGGCCTTTTCCCCTCCACCCAC
CGCCAGGCCGTTCTGCTGCTCAGACAGCACTGCCTGGGGCCGAGGATGCAGGCCCCTGTCTCCTGGCCCC
AGGTCCTCCTTTGCAGGCTGGACAGCTGGCTGACCATCTGCTTCTGGAACTTTCTGGGGATCTTCAGGAA
GATCACCCGCCTCCTCCAAGGCCTGGGCCTGTCCAGGCCTCTTCCCAACCTCTCCCTGCTCCGGCTCTTG
TTTCTCTCTTTCTGAGTCGGGCAGAGGCGGCGCCATCTGGCCCTGGACCCCTGGAGCCTTTCCGCCCGCG
TGTCTGGATGGAGGTTTGTTCTCTTCTGGCACCTCTCGGTCTTGGCCTTCATCTACCACCACCTTGTCGT
GAGGAACAGGAGGCTCGTGGCGGTGGGCCTCGCCCACA
