[The description below was written by a language model from this plasmid's Addgene catalogue record.]
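Description:
NKP64 GFP (1007) is a mammalian expression plasmid built on a backbone recorded as "pEGPF-N2", presumably the pEGFP-N2 vector, whose manufacturer is listed as unknown. It is maintained in E. coli as a high-copy plasmid under kanamycin selection. No feature table accompanies the record, so the origin of replication, polyadenylation signal and any mammalian selection marker are not explicitly documented here.

The insert is human SLC38A10, also called NKP64, a member of the solute carrier 38 family that the depositors treat as a nuclear envelope transmembrane protein. The coding sequence was placed by restriction cloning between BglII and SalI sites, both of which remain intact, so the insert can be excised or transferred again. Transcription is driven by the CMV promoter, a strong constitutive promoter in most mammalian cell lines. In N-series EGFP vectors the cloning site lies upstream of the fluorescent protein, so the gene of interest is read through into EGFP. Consistent with this, the record lists EGFP as a C-terminal tag supplied by the backbone, giving an SLC38A10-EGFP fusion protein.

The stated purpose is mammalian expression of a nuclear envelope transmembrane protein, and the associated study concerns how the nuclear envelope proteome differs between tissues. A fluorescent fusion of this kind is typically transfected into cultured cells to see where the protein localises. In this case that would mean testing whether a candidate identified by proteomics actually targets the nuclear envelope, although the record does not detail specific experiments.
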