Addgene plasmid #62020: NKP64 GFP (1007)
Purpose: mammalian expression of nuclear envelope transmembrane protein
Depositing lab: Eric Schirmer. Depositing organization: University of Edinburgh. Publication: The nuclear envelope proteome differs notably between tissues. Korfali N, Wilkie GS, Swanson SK, Srsen V, de Las Heras J, Batrakou DG, Malik P, Zuleger N, Kerr AR, Florens L, Schirmer EC. Nucleus. 2012 Nov-Dec;3(6):552-64. doi: 10.4161/nucl.22257. Epub 2012 Sep 18. PubMed 22990521.
Backbone
  Vector backbone: pEGPF-N2
  Backbone manufacturer: unknown
  Vector type: Mammalian Expression
Growth in bacteria
  Bacterial resistance: Kanamycin, 50 μg/mL
  Growth temperature: 37°C
  Growth strain: DH5alpha
  Copy number: High Copy
Gene/Insert
  Gene/Insert name: SLC38A10 (alt name: NKP64)
  Species: H. sapiens (human)
  GenBank ID: NP_612637.1
  Entrez Gene: SLC38A10 (a.k.a. PP1744)
  Promoter: CMV
  Tag / fusion protein: EGFP (C terminal on backbone)
  Cloning method: Restriction Enzyme; 5′ cloning site BglII (not destroyed); 3′ cloning site SalI (not destroyed)
  Sequencing primers: 5′ CMV-F; 3′ EGFP-R
Terms and licenses: Academic/Nonprofit Terms; Industry Terms: Not Available to Industry
How to cite: NKP64 GFP (1007) was a gift from Eric Schirmer (Addgene plasmid # 62020 ; http://n2t.net/addgene:62020 ; RRID:Addgene_62020)
